>Addgene plasmid #168734 | pDONR223 HCoV-229E NSP7_nostop | depositor partial sequence | sequence record 326943 | Inserted CDS without stop codon
ATGTCTAAATTGACTGATCTTAAGTGCACAAACGTCGTTCTAATGGGCATTTTGTCTAACATGAACATAG
CTTCTAATTCAAAGGAGTGGGCATATTGTGTTGAAATGCACAATAAAATAAACTTGTGTGACGACCCTGA
AACTGCTCAAGAGTTATTGCTGGCGTTGTTGGCCTTTTTCTTGTCTAAGCATAGTGATTTTGGTCTTGGT
GATCTTGTCGATTCTTATTTTGAGAACGACTCCATTTTGCAATAA
