[The description below was written by a language model from this plasmid's Addgene catalogue record.]
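Description:
pDONR223 HCoV-229E NSP7_nostop is a Gateway Entry clone built on the pDONR223 donor backbone (listed as about 5 kb without insert) and carrying the coding sequence for non-structural protein 7 (NSP7) of human coronavirus 229E. The insert is short, 249 bp, and is linked in the record to the HCoV-229E replicase polyprotein gene, from which NSP7 is normally released by proteolytic processing. The plasmid is propagated in standard E. coli cloning strains under spectinomycin selection. Its copy number is recorded as unknown, and no feature table is supplied, so the origin of replication and other backbone elements are not itemised in the record.

As an Entry vector made by Gateway cloning, the construct is a shuttle for the open reading frame rather than an expression plasmid: the record names no promoter, tag or reporter, and Entry clones generally lack a promoter to drive the insert. In such clones the ORF is flanked by attL recombination sites, allowing LR recombination to move it in a defined orientation and reading frame into any compatible Destination vector, which then supplies the promoter, fusion partners and host-specific selection. The "nostop" designation indicates that the native stop codon has been omitted, so the ORF can be read through into C-terminal tags or fusion domains provided by the Destination vector. M13 forward and reverse sites flanking the insert serve for sequence verification. The clone belongs to a collection of human coronavirus protein-coding sequences intended as a flexible, multipurpose resource for downstream work.
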