Addgene plasmid #168734: pDONR223 HCoV-229E NSP7_nostop
Purpose: Gateway-compatible Entry vector
Depositing lab: Fritz Roth. Depositing organization: Sinai Health System. Publication: A resource of human coronavirus protein-coding sequences in a flexible, multipurpose Gateway Entry clone collection. Weller B, Lin CW, Pogoutse O, Sauer M, Marin-de la Rosa N, Strobel A, Young V, Knapp JJ, Rayhan A, Falter C, Kim DK, Roth FP, Falter-Braun P. G3 (Bethesda). 2023 Jul 5;13(7):jkad105. doi: 10.1093/g3journal/jkad105. PubMed 37267226.
Backbone
  Vector backbone: pDONR223
  Backbone manufacturer: Rual et al, Genome Res. 14:2128-2135, 2004.
  Backbone size w/o insert (bp): 5005
  Vector type: Other
Growth in bacteria
  Bacterial resistance: Spectinomycin, 50 μg/mL
  Growth temperature: 37°C
  Growth strain: DH5alpha
  Copy number: Unknown
Gene/Insert
  Gene/Insert name: NSP7
  Species: Other
  Insert size (bp): 249
  Entrez Gene: HCoV229Egp1 (a.k.a. HCoV229Egp1)
  Cloning method: Gateway Cloning
  Sequencing primers: 5′ m13-For; 3′ m13-Rev
Resource information
  A portion of this plasmid was derived from a plasmid made by: Falter-Braun Lab
Terms and licenses: Academic/Nonprofit Terms; Industry Terms
How to cite: pDONR223 HCoV-229E NSP7_nostop was a gift from Fritz Roth (Addgene plasmid # 168734 ; http://n2t.net/addgene:168734 ; RRID:Addgene_168734)
